Addgene plasmid #40556: pEMB44 / Zebrafish_LRRK2_1_338
Depositing lab: Michael J Fox Foundation MJFF. Depositing organization: Michael J Fox Foundation.
Backbone
  Vector backbone: pEMB44
  Backbone manufacturer: Emerald
  Vector type: Baculovirus
Growth in bacteria
  Bacterial resistance: Ampicillin, 100 μg/mL
  Growth temperature: 37°C
  Growth strain: Top10
  Copy number: High Copy
Gene/Insert
  Gene/Insert name: lrrk2 (alt name: leucine-rich repeat kinase 2)
  Species: D. rerio (zebrafish)
  Mutation: WT
  Entrez Gene: lrrk2
  Promoter: polH
  Tag / fusion protein: 6xHis (N terminal on insert)
  Cloning method: Restriction Enzyme; 5′ cloning site BamHI (destroyed during cloning); 3′ cloning site HindIII (destroyed during cloning)
  Sequencing primers: 5′ DSP2466For:GAATTTCGTCGACAGATC; 3′ DSP2466Rev:AATAACCCGGATCAGCTT
Terms and licenses: Academic/Nonprofit Terms; Industry Terms
How to cite: pEMB44 / Zebrafish_LRRK2_1_338 was a gift from Michael J Fox Foundation MJFF (Addgene plasmid # 40556 ; http://n2t.net/addgene:40556 ; RRID:Addgene_40556)
