[The description below was written by a language model from this plasmid's Addgene catalogue record and pLannotate feature annotations shown in this document.]
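Description:
pEMB44 / Zebrafish_LRRK2_1_338 is a baculovirus transfer plasmid built on the pEMB44 backbone for producing an N-terminal fragment of zebrafish (D. rerio) leucine-rich repeat kinase 2 in insect cells. The name suggests the insert spans residues 1–338, which fits the roughly 1 kb LRRK2-homologous coding region found by automated annotation (the tool labelled it by similarity to the human protein, but the record gives the species as zebrafish and the sequence as wild type). In bacteria the plasmid is maintained through a high-copy ColE1/pUC-type origin with ampicillin resistance. An f1 origin and a remnant of lacZα are also present in the backbone.

Expression of the lrrk2 fragment is driven by the AcMNPV polyhedrin (polH) promoter, a very strong, very late viral promoter commonly used for recombinant protein production. The catalogue lists a 6xHis tag at the N terminus of the insert, whereas the feature table detects a short histidine-tag stretch just downstream of the coding region. The two sources therefore disagree on tag position, and this should be checked against the sequence. Divergently oriented next to the polH cassette is a β-glucuronidase (GUS) gene under the baculovirus late p6.9 promoter, which can serve as a visual reporter for identifying recombinant virus. The whole expression unit is flanked by baculoviral sequences, lef2/ORF603 on one side and an ORF1629 recombination region on the other, which allow homologous recombination with baculovirus genomic DNA in insect cells to generate recombinant virus. The likely use is His-tag affinity purification of this domain of the Parkinson's disease-related kinase orthologue for biochemical or structural work, though the record does not state a specific application.
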