Features (pLannotate 1.2.2; 14 found; start..end, strand, type, name):
    329..453     +  CDS            lef2: baculovirus late expression factor 2
    491..1096    +  CDS            ORF603: baculovirus ORF603 protein
   1167..2972    -  CDS            GUS: β-glucuronidase; uidA (or gusA) from E. coli
   2987..3302    -  promoter       p6.9 promoter: Autographa californica p6.9; baculovirus late basic protein promoter
   3317..3408    +  promoter       polyhedrin promoter: polh from Autographa californica; promoter for the baculovirus polyhedrin gene
   3494..4489    +  CDS            LRRK2 (fragment): LRRK2_HUMAN - Also known as PARK8. Experimental evidence at protein level: Swiss-Prot protein existence level 1. Serine/threonine-protein kinase which phosphorylates a broad range of proteins involved in multiple processes such as neuronal plasticity, autophagy, and vesicle trafficking (PubMed:20949042, PubMed:22012985, PubMed:26824392, PubMed:29125462, PubMed:28720718, PubMed:29127255, PubMed:30398148, PubMed:29212815, PubMed:30635421, PubMed:21850687, PubMed:23395371, PubMed:17114044, PubMed:24687852, PubMed:26014385, PubMed:25201882). Is a key regulator of RAB GTPases by regulating the GTP/
   4514..4531    +  CDS            9xHis (fragment): 9xHis affinity tag
   4568..5925    +  misc_recomb    baculovirus recombination region (ORF1629): contains part of ORF1629
   5923..6000    -  CDS            P61 (fragment): P78_NPVAC - Experimental evidence at protein level: Swiss-Prot protein existence level 1. Plays a role in the transport of the nucleocapsids from the cytoplasm toward the host nucleus together with the host actin- polymerizing Arp2/3 complex. From Autographa californica nuclear polyhedrosis virus (AcMNPV).
   6188..6776    -  rep_origin     ori: high-copy-number ColE1/pMB1/pBR322/pUC origin of replication
   6947..7807    -  CDS            AmpR: β-lactamase; bla; confers resistance to ampicillin, carbenicillin, and related antibiotics
   7808..7912    -  promoter       AmpR promoter: bla
   7939..8394    +  rep_origin     f1 ori (sequence partly withheld): f1 bacteriophage origin of replication; arrow indicates direction of (+) strand synthesis
   8399..1       -  CDS            lacZα (fragment) (across the origin): LacZα fragment of β-galactosidase; lacZ fragment
>Addgene plasmid #40556 | pEMB44 / Zebrafish_LRRK2_1_338 | depositor full sequence | sequence record 52229 | pEMB44 / Zebrafish_LRRK2_1_338 sequence 8464 bps
GGAACGGCTCCGCCCACTATTAATGAAATTAAAAATTCCAATTTTAAAAAACGCAGCAAGAGAAACATTT
GTATGAAAGAATGCGTAGAAGGAAAGAAAAATGTCGTCGACATGCTGAACAACAAGATTAATATGCCTCC
GTGTATAAAAAAAATATTGAACGATTTGAAAGAAAACAATGTACCGCGCGGCGGTATGTACAGGAAGAGG
TTTATACTAAACTGTTACATTGCAAACGTGGTTTCGTGTGCCAAGTGTGAAAACCGATGTTTAATCAAGG
CTCTGACGCATTTCTACAACCACGACTCCAAGTGTGTGGGTGAAGTCATGCATCTTTTAATCAAATCCCA
AGATGTGTATAAACCACCAAACTGCCAAAAAATGAAAACTGTCGACAAGCTCTGTCCGTTTGCTGGCAAC
TGCAAGGGTCTCAATCCTATTTGTAATTATTGAATAATAAAACAATTATAAATGCTAAATTTGTTTTTTA
TTAACGATACAAACCAAACGCAACAAGAACATTTGTAGTATTATCTATAATTGAAAACGCGTAGTTATAA
TCGCTGAGGTAATATTTAAAATCATTTTCAAATGATTCACAGTTAATTTGCGACAATATAATTTTATTTT
CACATAAACTAGACGCCTTGTCGTCTTCTTCTTCGTATTCCTTCTCTTTTTCATTTTTCTCTTCATAAAA
ATTAACATAGTTATTATCGTATCCATATATGTATCTATCGTATAGAGTAAATTTTTTGTTGTCATAAATA
TATATGTCTTTTTTAATGGGGTGTATAGTACCGCTGCGCATAGTTTTTCTGTAATTTACAACAGTGCTAT
TTTCTGGTAGTTCTTCGGAGTGTGTTGCTTTAATTATTAAATTTATATAATCAATGAATTTGGGATCGTC
GGTTTTGTACAATATGTTGCCGGCATAGTACGCAGCTTCTTCTAGTTCAATTACACCATTTTTTAGCAGC
ACCGGATTAACATAACTTTCCAAAATGTTGTACGAACCGTTAAACAAAAACAGTTCACCTCCCTTTTCTA
TACTATTGTCTGCGAGCAGTTGTTTGTTGTTAAAAATAACAGCCATTGTAATGAGACGCACAAACTAATA
TCACAAACTGGAAATGTCTATCAATATATAGTTGCTGATCAGATCCTCATTGTTTGCCTCCCTGCTGCGG
TTTTTCACCGAAGTTCATGCCAGTCCAGCGTTTTTGCAGCAGAAAAGCCGCCGACTTCGGTTTGCGGTCG
CGAGTGAAGATCCCTTTCTTGTTACCGCCAACGCGCAATATGCCTTGCGAGGTCGCAAAATCGGCGAAAT
TCCATACCTGTTCACCGACGACGGCGCTGACGCGATCAAAGACGCGGTGATACATATCCAGCCATGCACA
CTGATACTCTTCACTCCACATGTCGGTGTACATTGAGTGCAGCCCGGCTAACGTATCCACGCCGTATTCG
GTGATGATAATCGGCTGATGCAGTTTCTCCTGCCAGGCCAGAAGTTCTTTTTCCAGTACCTTCTCTGCCG
TTTCCAAATCGCCGCTTTGGACATACCATCCGTAATAACGGTTCAGGCACAGCACATCAAAGAGATCGCT
GATGGTATCGGTGTGAGCGTCGCAGAACATTACATTGACGCAGGTGATCGGACGCGTCGGGTCGAGTTTA
CGCGTTGCTTCCGCCAGTGGCGCGAAATATTCCCGTGCACCTTGCGGACGGGTATCCGGTTCGTTGGCAA
TACTCCACATCACCACGCTTGGGTGGTTTTTGTCACGCGCTATCAGCTCTTTAATCGCCTGTAAGTGCGC
TTGCTGAGTTTCCCCGTTGACTGCCTCTTCGCTGTACAGTTCTTTCGGCTTGTTGCCCGCTTCGAAACCA
ATGCCTAAAGAGAGCGAAAAGCCGACAGCAGCAGTTTCATCAATCACCACGATGCCATGTTCATCTGCCC
AGTCGAGCATCTCTTCAGCGTAAGGGTAATGCGAGGTACGGTAGGAGTTGGCCCCAATCCAGTCCATTAA
TGCGTGGTCGTGCACCATCAGCACGTTATCGAATCCTTTGCCACGTAAGTCCGCATCTTCATGACGACCA
AAGCCAGTAAAGTAGAACGGTTTGTGGTTAATCAGGAACTGTTGGCCCTTCACTGCCACTGACCGGATGC
CGACGCGAAGCGGGTAGATATCACACTCTGTCTGGCTTTTGGCTGTGACGCACAGTTCATAGAGATAACC
TTCACCCGGTTGCCAGAGGTGCGGATTCACCACTTGCAAAGTCCCGCTAGTGCCTTGTCCAGTTGCAACC
ACCTGTTGATCCGCATCACGCAGTTCAACGCTGACATCACCATTGGCCACCACCTGCCAGTCAACAGACG
CGTGGTTACAGTCTTGCGCGACATGCGTCACCACGGTGATATCGTCCACCCAGGTGTTCGGCGTGGTGTA
GAGCATTACGCTGCGATGGATTCCGGCATAGTTAAAGAAATCATGGAAGTAAGACTGCTTTTTCTTGCCG
TTTTCGTCGGTAATCACCATTCCCGGCGGGATAGTCTGCCAGTTCAGTTCGTTGTTCACACAAACGGTGA
TACGTACACTTTTCCCGGCAATAACATACGGCGTGACATCGGCTTCAAATGGCGTATAGCCGCCCTGATG
CTCCATCACTTCCTGATTATTGACCCACACTTTGCCGTAATGAGTGACCGCATCGAAACGCAGCACGATA
CGCTGGCCTGCCCAACCTTTCGGTATAAAGACTTCGCGCTGATACCAGACGTTGCCCGCATAATTACGAA
TATCTGCATCGGCGAACTGATCGTTAAAACTGCCTGGCACAGCAATTGCCCGGCTTTCTTGTAACGCGCT
TTCCCACCAACGCTGATCAATTCCACAGTTTTCGCGATCCAGACTGAATGCCCACAGGCCGTCGAGTTTT
TTGATTTCACGGGTTGGGGTTTCTACAGGACGGACCATATTTATAGGTGTAATTTATGTAGCTGTAATTT
TTACCTTATTAATATTTTTTACGCTTTGCATTCGACGACTGAACTCCCAAATATATGTTTAACTCGTCTT
GGTCGTTTGAATTTTTGTTGCTGTGTTTCCTAATATTTTCCATCACCTTAAATATGTTATTGTAATCCTC
AATGTTGAACTTGCAATTGGACACGGCATAGTTTTCCATAGTCGTGTAAAACATGGTATTGGCTGCATTG
TAATACATCCGACTGAGCGGGTACGGATCTATGTGTTTGAGCAGCCTGTTCAAAAACTCTGCATCGTCGC
AAAACGGAATTTCGTCGACAGATCTGATCATGGAGATAATTAAAATGATAACCATCTCGCAAATAAATAA
GTATTTTACTGTTTTCGTAACAGTTTTGTAATAAAAAAACCTATAAATATAGGATCCAGGCCTGAATTCG
AGCTCCAAGCTTATGCACCACCACCATCACCATCATCATTTAGTTCCTCGCGGCTCAGGATGCACGTTAC
CTATATCGCAGATTTCACCGGACCTGGTGCTTTCTGACCAGCCTTCCTCGACAATCCTGGATCCAGAGCA
GTTAGAAATGGAACTAACCGCTGAGTATATGCTCGGCGATGGAGGCTTCGGCAGTGTTTATAAAGCCGTG
TACAAAAACGAGGAGGTGGCGGTCAAGATCTTTAACAAACACGCATCGGCTTTGTATGTGCACCGCTTAG
TCCGCCAGGAGCTAGCCGTATTAGGGCGTCTCTGTCATCCCTCGCTGGTCGGCCTGTTAGCGGCCGGATG
CAATCCCCATATCCTCGTAATGGAGCTGGCACCGTACGGCAGTCTGGACTCGCTCTTCGAACGAGAAAAC
GGTTCCTTGTCAAGAAAATTGCAACACCGTATTGCGTTGCACGTCGCCGACGGGCTTAAATACTTGCATA
GTTCAATGATCATCTACCGGGACCTGAAACCGCATAACGTACTGCTTTTTAATCTTAAGACCGATGCTGA
GATTGTTGCAAAAATTACGGATTACGGCATCGCACAGTATTGTTGTAGTATGGGCGTCCGGTCATCTGAA
GGAACCCCGGGTTTCCGTGCGCCTGAAGTGGCCCGCGGGAACGTGATTTATAATGTGCAGGCAGATGTTT
ATAGCTTCGGTCTGCTGCTGTATGACCTGCTGACCTATGGTGAACGCATTTCCGATGGCATGAAATTTCC
GTCTGAATTCGATGAAGTAGCCGTCCAGGGCAAACTGCCGGATCCAGTGAAAGATTACGGCTGCTCCCCG
TGGCCGGAAATTGAATCTCTGATGCGTGAATGCATGCGCGAAAATCCACAAGATCGCCCGACTAGCGCGC
AAGTGTTTGATCGTCTGAACAGCGCGGAAATGCTGTGCCTGACTCGTGAACTGAATGTGGTTGGTTTTCC
AGGCGAATGTTTTGTTGTTAGCAACAGCGGTGGCGCGGCGAACGGGGGTAAGAATCCGCATGTTTGGATT
GGTGGTGGTAGCAGCAGCCAATGATAACTCGAGCACCACCACCACCACCACTAACCTAGGTAGCTGAGCG
CATGCAAGCTGATCCGGGTTATTAGTACATTTATTAAGCGCTAGATTCTGTGCGTTGTTGATTTACAGAC
AATTGTTGTACGTATTTTAATAATTCATTAAATTTATAATCTTTAGGGTGGTATGTTAGAGCGAAAATCA
AATGATTTTCAGCGTCTTTATATCTGAATTTAAATATTAAATCCTCAATAGATTTGTAAAATAGGTTTCG
ATTAGTTTCAAACAAGGGTTGTTTTTCCGAACCGATGGCTGGACTATCTAATGGATTTTCGCTCAACGCC
ACAAAACTTGCCAAATCTTGTAGCAGCAATCTAGCTTTGTCGATATTCGTTTGTGTTTTGTTTTGTAATA
AAGGTTCGACGTCGTTCAAAATATTATGCGCTTTTGTATTTCTTTCATCACTGTCGTTAGTGTACAATTG
ACTCGACGTAAACACGTTAAATAGAGCTTGGACATATTTAACATCGGGCGTGTTAGCTTTATTAGGCCGA
TTATCGTCGTCGTCCCAACCCTCGTCGTTAGAAGTTGCTTCCGAAGACGATTTTGCCATAGCCACACGAC
GCCTATTAATTGTGTCGGCTAACACGTCCGCGATCAAATTTGTAGTTGAGCTTTTTGGAATTATTTCTGA
TTGCGGGCGTTTTTGGGCGGGTTTCAATCTAACTGTGCCCGATTTTAATTCAGACAACACGTTAGAAAGC
GATGGTGCAGGCGGTGGTAACATTTCAGACGGCAAATCTACTAATGGCGGCGGTGGTGGAGCTGATGATA
AATCTACCATCGGTGGAGGCGCAGGCGGGGCTGGCGGCGGAGGCGGAGGCGGAGGTGGTGGCGGTGATGC
AGACGGCGGTTTAGGCTCAAATGTCTCTTTAGGCAACACAGTCGGCACCTCAACTATTGTACTGGTTTCG
GGCGCCGTTTTTGGTTTGACCGGTCTGAGACGAGTGCGATTTTTTTCGTTTCTAATAGCTTCCAACAATT
GTTGTCTGTCGTCTAAAGGTGCAGCGGGTTGAGGTTCCGTCGGCATTGGTGGAGCGGGCGGCAATTCAGA
CATCGATGGTGGTGGTGGTGGTGGAGGCGCTGGAATGTTAGGCACGGGAGAAGGTGGTGGCGGCGGTGCC
GCCGGTATAATTTGTTCTGGTTTAGTTTGTTCGCGCACGATTGTGGGCACCGGCGCAGGCGCCGCTGGCT
GCACAACGGAAGGTCGTCTGCTTCGAGGCAGCGCTTGGGGTGGTGGCAATTCAATATTATAATTGGAATA
CAAATCGTAAAAATCTGCTATAAGCATTGTAATTTCGCTATCGTTTACCGTGCCGATATTTAACAACCGC
TCAATGTAAGCAATTGTATTGTAAAGAGATTGTCTCAAGCTCGGATCGATCCCGCACGCCGATAACAAGC
CTTTTCATTTTTACTACAGCATTGTAGTGGCGAGACACTTCGCTGTCGTCGAGGTTTAAACGCTTCCTCG
CTCACTGACTCGCTGCGCTCGGTCGTTCGGCTGCGGCGAGCGGTATCAGCTCACTCAAAGGCGGTAATAC
GGTTATCCACAGAATCAGGGGATAACGCAGGAAAGAACATGTGAGCAAAAGGCCAGCAAAAGGCCAGGAA
CCGTAAAAAGGCCGCGTTGCTGGCGTTTTTCCATAGGCTCCGCCCCCCTGACGAGCATCACAAAAATCGA
CGCTCAAGTCAGAGGTGGCGAAACCCGACAGGACTATAAAGATACCAGGCGTTTCCCCCTGGAAGCTCCC
TCGTGCGCTCTCCTGTTCCGACCCTGCCGCTTACCGGATACCTGTCCGCCTTTCTCCCTTCGGGAAGCGT
GGCGCTTTCTCATAGCTCACGCTGTAGGTATCTCAGTTCGGTGTAGGTCGTTCGCTCCAAGCTGGGCTGT
GTGCACGAACCCCCCGTTCAGCCCGACCGCTGCGCCTTATCCGGTAACTATCGTCTTGAGTCCAACCCGG
TAAGACACGACTTATCGCCACTGGCAGCAGCCACTGGTAACAGGATTAGCAGAGCGAGGTATGTAGGCGG
TGCTACAGAGTTCTTGAAGTGGTGGCCTAACTACGGCTACACTAGAAGGACAGTATTTGGTATCTGCGCT
CTGCTGAAGCCAGTTACCTTCGGAAAAAGAGTTGGTAGCTCTTGATCCGGCAAACAAACCACCGCTGGTA
GCGGTGGTTTTTTTGTTTGCAAGCAGCAGATTACGCGCAGAAAAAAAGGATCTCAAGAAGATCCTTTGAT
CTTTTCTACGGGGTCTGACGCTCAGTGGAACGAAAACTCACGTTAAGGGATTTTGGTCATGAGATTATCA
AAAAGGATCTTCACCTAGATCCTTTTAAATTAAAAATGAAGTTTTAAATCAATCTAAAGTATATATGAGT
AAACTTGGTCTGACAGTTACCAATGCTTAATCAGTGAGGCACCTATCTCAGCGATCTGTCTATTTCGTTC
ATCCATAGTTGCCTGACTCCCCGTCGTGTAGATAACTACGATACGGGAGGGCTTACCATCTGGCCCCAGT
GCTGCAATGATACCGCGAGACCCACGCTCACCGGCTCCAGATTTATCAGCAATAAACCAGCCAGCCGGAA
GGGCCGAGCGCAGAAGTGGTCCTGCAACTTTATCCGCCTCCATCCAGTCTATTAATTGTTGCCGGGAAGC
TAGAGTAAGTAGTTCGCCAGTTAATAGTTTGCGCAACGTTGTTGCCATTGCTACAGGCATCGTGGTGTCA
CGCTCGTCGTTTGGTATGGCTTCATTCAGCTCCGGTTCCCAACGATCAAGGCGAGTTACATGATCCCCCA
TGTTGTGCAAAAAAGCGGTTAGCTCCTTCGGTCCTCCGATCGTTGTCAGAAGTAAGTTGGCCGCAGTGTT
ATCACTCATGGTTATGGCAGCACTGCATAATTCTCTTACTGTCATGCCATCCGTAAGATGCTTTTCTGTG
ACTGGTGAGTACTCAACCAAGTCATTCTGAGAATAGTGTATGCGGCGACCGAGTTGCTCTTGCCCGGCGT
CAATACGGGATAATACCGCGCCACATAGCAGAACTTTAAAAGTGCTCATCATTGGAAAACGTTCTTCGGG
GCGAAAACTCTCAAGGATCTTACCGCTGTTGAGATCCAGTTCGATGTAACCCACTCGTGCACCCAACTGA
TCTTCAGCATCTTTTACTTTCACCAGCGTTTCTGGGTGAGCAAAAACAGGAAGGCAAAATGCCGCAAAAA
AGGGAATAAGGGCGACACGGAAATGTTGAATACTCATACTCTTCCTTTTTCAATATTATTGAAGCATTTA
TCAGGGTTATTGTCTCATGAGCGGATACATATTTGAATGTATTTAGAAAAATAAACAAATAGGGGTTCCG
CGCACATTTCCCCGAAAAGTGCCACCTG
[124 nt withheld, positions 7939-8062]
C
[91 nt withheld, positions 8064-8154]
A
[49 nt withheld, positions 8156-8204]
CCTTTGACGTTGGAGTCCACGTTCTTT
[37 nt withheld, positions 8232-8268]
ACCCTATCTCGGTCTATTCTTTTGATTTATAAGGGATTTTGCCGATTTCGGCCTATTGGTTAAAAAATGA
GCTGATTTAACAAAAATTTAACGCGAATTTTAACAAAATATTAACGTTTACAATTTCCCATTCGCCATTC
AGGCTGCGCAACTGTTGGGAAGGGCGATCGGTGCGGGCCTCTTCGCTATTACGCCA
