>Addgene plasmid #40556 | pEMB44 / Zebrafish_LRRK2_1_338 | addgene partial sequence | sequence record 53812 | DSP2466For 5'-GAATTTCGTCGACAGATC-3'
AACCATCTCGCAAATAAATAAGTATTTTACTGTTTTCGTAACAGTTTTGTAATAAAAAAACCTATAAATA
TAGGATCCAGGCCTGAATTCGAGCTCCAAGCTTATGCACCACCACCATCACCATCATCATTTAGTTCCTC
GCGGCTCAGGATGCACGTTACCTATATCGCAGATTTCACCGGACCTGGTGCTTTCTGACCAGCCTTCCTC
GACAATCCTGGATCCAGAGCAGTTAGAAATGGAACTAACCGCTGAGTATATGCTCGGCGATGGAGGCTTC
GGCAGTGTTTATAAAGCCGTGTACAAAAACGAGGAGGTGGCGGTCAAGATCTTTAACAAACACGCATCGG
CTTTGTATGTGCACCGCTTAGTCCGCCAGGAGCTAGCCGTATTAGGGCGTCTCTGTCATCCCTCGCTGGT
CGGCCTGTTAGCGGCCGGATGCAATCCCCATATCCTCGTAATGGAGCTGGCACCGTACGGCAGTCTGGAC
TCGCTCTTCGAACGAGAAAACGGTTCCTTGTCAAGAAAATTGCAACACCGTATTGCGTTGCACGTCGCCG
ACGGGCTTAAATACTTGCATAGTTCAATGATCATCTACCGGGACCTGAAACCGCATAACGTACTGCTTTT
TAATCTTAAGACCGATGCTGAGATTGTTGCAAAAATTACGGATTACGGCATCGCACAGTATTGTTGTAGT
ATGGGCGTCCGGTCATCTGAAGGAACCCCGGGTTTCCGTGCGCCTGAAGTGGCCCGCGGGAACGTGATTT
ATAATGTGCAGGCAGATGTTTATAGCTTCGGTCTGCTGCTGTATGACCTGCTGACCTATGGTGAACGCAT
TTCCGATGGCATGAAATTTCCGTCT
