>Addgene plasmid #40556 | pEMB44 / Zebrafish_LRRK2_1_338 | addgene partial sequence | sequence record 53813 | DSP2466Rev 5'-AATAACCCGGATCAGCTT-3'
TGGTGGTGGTGGTGGTGCTCGAGTTATCATTGGCTGCTGCTACCACCACCAATCCAAACATGCGGATTCT
TACCCCCGTTCGCCGCGCCACCGCTGTTGCTAACAACAAAACATTCGCCTGGAAAACCAACCACATTCAG
TTCACGAGTCAGGCACAGCATTTCCGCGCTGTTCAGACGATCAAACACTTGCGCGCTAGTCGGGCGATCT
TGTGGATTTTCGCGCATGCATTCACGCATCAGAGATTCAATTTCCGGCCACGGGGAGCAGCCGTAATCTT
TCACTGGATCCGGCAGTTTGCCCTGGACGGCTACTTCATCGAATTCAGACGGAAATTTCATGCCATCGGA
AATGCGTTCACCATAGGTCAGCAGGTCATACAGCAGCAGACCGAAGCTATAAACATCTGCCTGCACATTA
TAAATCACGTTCCCGCGGGCCACTTCAGGCGCACGGAAACCCGGGGTTCCTTCAGATGACCGGACGCCCA
TACTACAACAATACTGTGCGATGCCGTAATCCGTAATTTTTGCAACAATCTCAGCATCGGTCTTAAGATT
AAAAAGCAGTACGTTATGCGGTTTCAGGTCCCGGTAGATGATCATTGAACTATGCAAGTATTTAAGCCCG
TCGGCGACGTGCAACGCAATACGGTGTTGCAATTTTCTTGACAAGGAACCGTTTTCTCGTTCGAAGAGCG
AGTCCAGACTGCCGTACGGTGCCAGCTCCATTACGAGGATATGGGGATTGCATCCGGCCGCTAACAGGCC
GACCAGCGAGGGATGACAGAGACGCCCTAATACGGCTAGCTCCTGGCGGACTAAGCGGTGCACATACAAA
GCCGATGCGTGTTTGTTAAAGA
